Addgene plasmid #240514: pEJS2784 CMV-AcrIIC3-FLAGNLS-mCherry-3xmiR-20a CMV-BFP
Purpose: Mammalian expression of AcrIIC3-mCherry fusion with microRNA target sites in the 3' UTR as a reporter of microRNA repression. BFP expressed separately as a transfection control.
Depositing lab: Erik Sontheimer. Depositing organization: University of Massachusetts, Worcester. Publication: Absolute Quantification of Mammalian MicroRNAs for Therapeutic RNA Cleavage and Detargeting. Kraus C, Wang J, Zheng H, Broderick J, Ajaykumar N, Zamani M, Yang M, Cecchini K, Liang SQ, Kolumba O, Chase K, Lee J, Xue W, Sontheimer E, Gainetdinov I. RNA. 2025 May 28:rna.080566.125. doi: 10.1261/rna.080566.125. PubMed 40436630.
Backbone
  Vector backbone: pCDest
  Total vector size (bp): 8018
  Vector type: Mammalian Expression
Growth in bacteria
  Bacterial resistance: Ampicillin, 100 μg/mL
  Growth temperature: 37°C
  Growth strain: DH5alpha
  Copy number: Unknown
Gene/Insert
  Gene/Insert name: AcrIIC3
  Species: Neisseria meningitidis
  Insert size (bp): 348
  Promoter: CMV
  Tag / fusion protein: FLAG (C terminal on insert); mCherry (C terminal on insert); hsa-miR-20 Target Sites (C terminal on insert)
  Cloning method: Gibson Cloning
  Sequencing primers: 5′ cggaattgtacccgcgg
Terms and licenses: Academic/Nonprofit Terms; Industry Terms: Not Available to Industry
How to cite: pEJS2784 CMV-AcrIIC3-FLAGNLS-mCherry-3xmiR-20a CMV-BFP was a gift from Erik Sontheimer (Addgene plasmid # 240514 ; http://n2t.net/addgene:240514 ; RRID:Addgene_240514)
