[The description below was written by a language model from this plasmid's Addgene catalogue record and pLannotate feature annotations shown in this document.]
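Description:
pEJS2784 CMV-AcrIIC3-FLAGNLS-mCherry-3xmiR-20a CMV-BFP is a mammalian expression plasmid of about 8 kb built on the pCDest backbone and designed as a dual-fluorescence reporter of microRNA activity. It is propagated in E. coli through a high-copy ColE1/pUC-type origin with ampicillin selection (AmpR under its own bla promoter). It also retains an f1 phage origin and leftover lac/lacZα and phage-promoter (T3, T7, SP6) sequences from the cloning vector.

The plasmid carries two independent expression cassettes in the same orientation. In the first, a cytomegalovirus promoter, which the feature table annotates as the simian CMV IE94 enhancer/promoter, drives AcrIIC3. This is a 348 bp anti-CRISPR gene recorded as originating from Neisseria meningitidis, fused at its C terminus to a FLAG epitope, a nuclear localization signal (indicated by the plasmid name) and mCherry. The AcrIIC3 coding region itself is not annotated, but it would fit the unannotated gap between the SP6 site and the FLAG tag. Between mCherry and the bGH polyadenylation signal, the 3' UTR contains three target sites for hsa-miR-20a according to the name and catalogue fields; these are also not annotated. In cells expressing that microRNA, the transcript is repressed and red fluorescence falls.

The second cassette uses the human CMV enhancer/promoter with a chimeric intron to express mTagBFP2, which is unaffected by the microRNA sites and serves as a transfection control for normalizing the mCherry signal. An EMCV IRES lies downstream of BFP, and the record gives no function for it. The associated work concerns quantifying mammalian microRNAs for RNA cleavage and detargeting.
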