Features (pLannotate 1.2.2; 25 found; start..end, strand, type, name):
      1..589     +  rep_origin     ori: high-copy-number ColE1/pMB1/pBR322/pUC origin of replication
    772..864     +  CDS            lacI (fragment): lac repressor; lacI; The lac repressor binds to the lac operator to inhibit transcription in E. coli. This inhibition can be relieved by adding lactose or isopropyl-β-D-thiogalactopyranoside (IPTG).
    877..898     +  protein_bind   CAP binding site: CAP binding activates transcription in the presence of cAMP. E. coli catabolite activator protein
    913..943     +  promoter       lac promoter: promoter for the E. coli lac operon
    951..967     +  protein_bind   lac operator: The lac repressor binds to the lac operator to inhibit transcription in E. coli. This inhibition can be relieved by adding lactose or isopropyl-β-D-thiogalactopyranoside (IPTG). lac repressor encoded by lacI
   1012..1030    +  promoter       T3 promoter: promoter for bacteriophage T3 RNA polymerase
   1074..1142    +  CDS            large T antigen (fragment): large T antigen from SV40 (simian virus 40)
   1165..1286    +  polyA_signal   SV40 poly(A) signal: SV40 polyadenylation signal
   1304..1321    +  promoter       T3 promoter (fragment): promoter for bacteriophage T3 RNA polymerase
   1336..1355    -  misc_feature   MCS (fragment): pUC18/19 multiple cloning site
   1370..1832    -  misc_feature   IRES: internal ribosome entry site (IRES) of the encephalomyocarditis virus (EMCV)
   1997..2707    -  CDS            mTagBFP2: mTagBFP2 is a basic (constitutively fluorescent) blue fluorescent protein published in 2011, derived from Entacmaea quadricolor. It is reported to be a very rapidly-maturing monomer with very low acid sensitivity.
   2713..2731    -  promoter       T7 promoter: promoter for bacteriophage T7 RNA polymerase
   2776..2908    -  intron         chimeric intron: chimera between introns from human β-globin and immunoglobulin heavy chain genes
   3069..3280    -  promoter       CMV promoter: human cytomegalovirus (CMV) immediate early promoter
   3281..3658    -  enhancer       CMV enhancer: human cytomegalovirus immediate early enhancer
   3911..4022    -  polyA_signal   bGH poly(A) signal: bovine growth hormone polyadenylation signal
   4133..4840    -  CDS            mCherry: mCherry is a basic (constitutively fluorescent) red fluorescent protein published in 2004, derived from Discosoma sp.. It is reported to be a very rapidly-maturing monomer with low acid sensitivity.
   4879..4903    -  CDS            2xFLAG (fragment): two tandem FLAG® epitope tags
   5295..5313    -  promoter       SP6 promoter: promoter for bacteriophage SP6 RNA polymerase
   5348..6325    -  promoter       CMV IE94 promoter: enhancer/promoter region of simian cytomegalovirus major immediate early transcription unit IE94
   6332..6398    +  CDS            lacZα (fragment): LacZα fragment of β-galactosidase; lacZ fragment
   6403..6831    +  rep_origin     f1 ori (sequence partly withheld): f1 bacteriophage origin of replication; arrow indicates direction of (+) strand synthesis
   6884..6988    +  promoter       AmpR promoter: bla
   6989..7849    +  CDS            AmpR: β-lactamase; bla; confers resistance to ampicillin, carbenicillin, and related antibiotics
>Addgene plasmid #240514 | pEJS2784 CMV-AcrIIC3-FLAGNLS-mCherry-3xmiR-20a CMV-BFP | addgene full sequence | sequence record 477194 | Addgene NGS Result
TTGAGATCCTTTTTTTCTGCGCGTAATCTGCTGCTTGCAAACAAAAAAACCACCGCTACCAGCGGTGGTT
TGTTTGCCGGATCAAGAGCTACCAACTCTTTTTCCGAAGGTAACTGGCTTCAGCAGAGCGCAGATACCAA
ATACTGTTCTTCTAGTGTAGCCGTAGTTAGGCCACCACTTCAAGAACTCTGTAGCACCGCCTACATACCT
CGCTCTGCTAATCCTGTTACCAGTGGCTGCTGCCAGTGGCGATAAGTCGTGTCTTACCGGGTTGGACTCA
AGACGATAGTTACCGGATAAGGCGCAGCGGTCGGGCTGAACGGGGGGTTCGTGCACACAGCCCAGCTTGG
AGCGAACGACCTACACCGAACTGAGATACCTACAGCGTGAGCTATGAGAAAGCGCCACGCTTCCCGAAGG
GAGAAAGGCGGACAGGTATCCGGTAAGCGGCAGGGTCGGAACAGGAGAGCGCACGAGGGAGCTTCCAGGG
GGAAACGCCTGGTATCTTTATAGTCCTGTCGGGTTTCGCCACCTCTGACTTGAGCGTCGATTTTTGTGAT
GCTCGTCAGGGGGGCGGAGCCTATGGAAAAACGCCAGCAACGCGGCCTTTTTACGGTTCCTGGCCTTTTG
CTGGCCTTTTGCTCACATGTTCTTTCCTGCGTTATCCCCTGATTCTGTGGATAACCGTATTACCGCCTTT
GAGTGAGCTGATACCGCTCGCCGCAGCCGAACGACCGAGCGCAGCGAGTCAGTGAGCGAGGAAGCGGAAG
AGCGCCCAATACGCAAACCGCCTCTCCCCGCGCGTTGGCCGATTCATTAATGCAGCTGGCACGACAGGTT
TCCCGACTGGAAAGCGGGCAGTGAGCGCAACGCAATTAATGTGAGTTAGCTCACTCATTAGGCACCCCAG
GCTTTACACTTTATGCTCCCGGCTCGTATGTTGTGTGGAATTGTGAGCGGATAACAATTTCACACAGGAA
ACAGCTATGACCATGATTACGCCAAGCGCGCAATTAACCCTCACTAAAGGGAACAAAAGCTGGGTACCGC
CCGGATCGATCCTTATCGGATTTTACCACATTTGTAGAGGTTTTACTTGCTTTAAAAAACCTCCCACATC
TCCCCCTGAACCTGAAACATAAAATGAATGCAATTGTTGTTGTTAACTTGTTTATTGCAGCTTATAATGG
TTACAAATAAAGCAATAGCATCACAAATTTCACAAATAAAGCATTTTTTTCACTGCATTCTAGTTGTGGT
TTGTCCAAACTCATCAATGTATCTTATCATGTCTGCTCGAAGCATTAACCCTCACTAAAGGGAAGCGGCC
GCCCGGGTCGACTCTAGAGGATCCCGGGTTGTGGCAAGCTTATCATCGTGTTTTTCAAAGGAAAACCACG
TCCCCGTGGTTCGGGGGGCCTAGACGTTTTTTTAACCTCGACTAAACACATGTAAAGCATGTGCACCGAG
GCCCCAGATCAGATCCCATACAATGGGGTACCTTCTGGGCATCCTTCAGCCCCTTGTTGAATACGCTTGA
GGAGAGCCATTTGACTCTTTCCACAACTATCCAACTCACAACGTGGCACTGGGGTTGTGCCGCCTTTGCA
GGTGTATCTTATACACGTGGCTTTTGGCCGCAGAGGCACCTGTCGCCAGGTGGGGGGTTCCGCTGCCTGC
AAAGGGTCGCTACAGACGTTGTTTGTCTTCAAGAAGCTTCCAGAGGAACTGCTTCCTTCACGACATTCAA
CAGACCTTGCATTCCTTTGGCGAGAGGGGAAAGACCCCTAGGAATGCTCGTCAAGAAGACAGGGCCAGGT
TTCCGGGCCCTCACATTGCCAAAAGACGGCAATATGGTGGAAAATAACATATAGACAAACGCACACCGGC
CTTATTCCAAGCGGCTTCGGCCAGTAACGTTAGGGGGGGGGGAGGGAGAGGGGGGGGGGGGAGAGGGGCG
GAATTGGCCGCCCTAGATGCATGCTCGACGCGTTCAATTAAGCTTGTGCCCCAGTTTGCTAGGGAGGTCG
CAGTATCTGGCCACTGCCACCTCGTGCTGCTCGACGTAGGTCTCGTTGTTGGCCTCCTTGATTCTTTCCA
GTCTGTAGTCCACATAGTAGACGCCAGGCATCTTGAGGTTCTTAGCGGGTTTCTTGGATCTATATGTGGT
CTTGGCGTTTGCGATCAGATGGCTCCCGCCCACGAGCTTCAGGGCCATGTCGTTTCTGCCTTCCAGGCCG
CCGTCAGCGGGGTACAGCGTCTCGGTGAAGGCCTCCCAGCCGAGTGTTTTCTTCTGCATCACAGGGCCGT
TGGATGTGAAGTTCACCCCTCTGATCTTGACGTTGTAGATGAGGCAGCCGTCCTGGAGGCTGGTGTCCTG
GGTAGCGGTCAGCACGCCCCCGTCTTCGTATGTGGTGACTCTCTCCCATGTGAAGCCCTCAGGGAAGGAC
TGCTTGAAGAAGTCGGGGATGCCCTGGGTGTGGTTGATGAAGGTCTTGCTGCCGTAGAGGAAGCTAGTAG
CCAGGATGTCGAAGGCGAAGGGGAGAGGGCCGCCCTCGACCACCTTGATTCTCATGGTCTGGGTGCCCTC
GTAGGGCTTGCCTTCGCCCTCGGATGTGCACTTGAAGTGATGGTTGTCCACGGTGCCCTCCATGTACAGC
TTCATGTGCATGTTCTCCTTAATCAGCTCTTCGCCCTTAGACACCATTCTAGCCTATAGTGAGTCGTATT
AAGTACTCTAGCCTTAAGAGCTGTAATTGAACTGGGAGTGGACACCTGTGGAGAGAAAGGCAAAGTGGAT
GTCAGTAAGACCAATAGGTGCCTATCAGAAACGCAAGAGTCTTCTCTGTCTCGACAAGCCCAGTTTCTAT
TGGTCTCCTTAAACCTGTCTTGTAACCTTGATACTTACCTGCCCAGTGCCTCACGACCAACTTCTGCAAG
GCTACCTTAAGAGAGTCACTGCAGCTTAAGTTCGAGACTGTTGTGTCAGAAGCACTGACTGCGTTAGCAA
TTTAACTGTGATAAACTACCGCAATAAAGCTTCTAGTGATCTGACGGTTCACTAAACGAGCTCTGCTTAT
ATAGACCTCCCACCGTACACGCCTACCGCCCATTTGCGTCAACGGGGCGGGCGATCGCAGTTGTTACGAC
ATTTTGGAAAGTCCCGTTGATTTTGGTGCCAAAACAAACTCCCATTGACGTCAATGGGGTGGAGACTTGG
AAATCCCCGTGAGTCAAACCGCTATCCACGCCCATTGGTGTACTGCCAAAACCGCATCACCATGGTAATA
GCGATGACTAATACGTAGATGTACTGCCAAGTAGGAAAGTCCCGTAAGGTCATGTACTGGGCATAATGCC
AGGCGGGCCATTTACCGTCATTGACGTCAATAGGGGGCGGACTTGGCATATGATACACTTGATGTACTGC
CAAGTGGGCAGTTTACCGTAAATACTCCACCCATTGACGTCAATGGAAAGTCCCTATTGGCGTTACTATG
GGAACATACGTCATTATTGACGTCAATGGGCGGGGGTCGTTGGGCGGTCAGCCAGGCGGGCCATTTACCG
TAAGTTATGTAACGCGGAACTCCATATATGGGCTATGAACTAATGACCCCGTAATTGATTACTATTAATA
ACTAGTCAATAATCAATGCCAACATGGCGGTCATATTGGACATGAGCCAATATAAATGTACATATTATGA
TATAGATACAACGTATGCAATGGCCAATAGCCAATATTGATTTATGCTATATAACCAATGAATAATATGG
CTAATGGCCAATATTGAAGATCACCCGCCATGCTACTTATCTACCTAGGCTATTGTCTTCCCAATCCTCC
CCCTTGCTGTCCTGCCCCACCCCACCCCCCAGAATAGAATGACACCTACTCAGACAATGCGATGCAATTT
CCTCATTTTATTAGGAAAGGACAGTGGGAGTGGCACCTTCCAGGGTCAAGGAAGGCACGGGGGAGGGGCA
AACAACAGATGGCTGGCAACTAGAAGGCACAGTCGAGGCTGATCAGCGAGCTGCTAGTAAAGTGCTTATA
GTGCAGGTTAAAGTGCTTATAGTGCAGGTTAAAGTGCTTATAGTGCAGGTTCGAGTGATGGCCGCTTTAT
CACTTGTACAGCTCGTCCATGCCGCCGGTGGAGTGGCGGCCCTCAGCGCGTTCGTACTGTTCCACGATGG
TGTAGTCCTCGTTGTGGGAGGTGATGTCCAACTTGATGTTGACGTTGTAGGCGCCGGGCAGCTGCACGGG
CTTCTTGGCCTTGTAGGTGGTCTTGACCTCAGCGTAGTAGTGGCCGCCGTCCTTCAGCTTCAGCCTCTGC
TTGATCTCGCCCTTCAGGGCGCCGTCCTCGGGGTACATCCGCTCGGAGGAGGCCTCCCAGCCCATGGTCT
TCTTCTGCATTACGGGGCCGTCGGAGGGGAAGTTGGTGCCGCGCAGCTTCACCTTGTAGATGAACTCGCC
GTCCTGCAGTGAGGAGTCCTGGGTCACGGTCACCACGCCGCCGTCCTCGAAGTTCATCACGCGCTCCCAC
TTGAAGCCCTCGGGGAAGGACAGCTTCAAGTAGTCGGGGATGTCGGCGGGGTGCTTCACGTAGGCCTTGG
AGCCGTACATGAACTGAGGGGACAGGATGTCCCAGGCGAAGGGCAGGGGGCCACCCTTGGTCACCTTCAG
CTTGGCGGTCTGGGTGCCCTCGTAGGGGCGGCCCTCGCCCTCGCCCTCGATCTCGAACTCGTGGCCGTTC
ACGGAGCCCTCCATGTGCACCTTGAAGCGCATGAACTCCTTGATGATGGCCATGTTATCCTCCTCGCCCT
TGCTCACCATACTTCCGGATCCCACCTTTCTCTTCTTCTTAGGGGAGCCCTTATCATCATCATCCTTATA
ATCCCCGCCAATTTTGAAAATTTCTTTGCCATTGGCCGCCGCAAGGAAATCTCTCCGTTCGACGGGCAAT
CGAACATACTCGCTCTCTTCAATCTCCCACGCATCAATGCTTATACCAGTACAGCTTTCTGCGAACGCCT
TGAGCTTAGCGAGGAATTCGGTCATCGCTGGTGACTCATCATTGAAAAGGAATGCTCTATACTGTCCGTC
CAAGGAGGCGTTGGTGTCTTTGGCGCGAAGATACTCGTCGATTATACTAACTCTGGCGTTAATTATCTTG
GCAAGGCGCCGTTTTTCCGTGCGACTGACCTTCTCGAAGCCGTTGAAGCTGGTGAAAATAATGGCCCGTT
TGAACATGGTGGCGACCGGTGGATCGGCCGCGGGTACAATTCCGTCTATAGTGTCACCTAAATCAAGCTT
GCTCCGACGTCCCCAGGCAGAATGGCGGTTCCCTAAACGAGCATTGCTTATATAGACCTCCCATTAGGCA
CGCCTACCGCCCATTTACGTCAATGGAACGCCCATTTGCGTCATTGCCCCTCCCCATTGACGTCAATGGG
GATGTACTTGGCAGCCATCGCGGGCCATTTACCGCCATTGACGTCAATGGGAGTACTGCCAATGTACCCT
GGCGTACTTCCAATAGTAATGTACTTGCCAAGTTACTATTAATAGATATTGATGTACTGCCAAGTGGGCC
ATTTACCGTCATTGACGTCAATAGGGGGCGTGAGAACGGATATGAATGGGCAATGAGCCATCCCATTGAC
GTCAATGGTGGGTGGTCCTATTGACGTCAATGGGCATTGAGCCAGGCGGGCCATTTACCGTAATTGACGT
CAATGGGGGAGGCGCCATATACGTCAATAGGACCGCCCATATGACGTCAATAGGAAAGACCATATATAGA
GACCATTGACGTCAATGGGGGAGTGGCTATGGGCGGTATTAGGAAGCCCCATATATGGTATATGGGACCG
CCCATTGGGAGGGGCTATCTACGTCAATAGGAAAACCCATATATGGAATACTATATGGCATAGGGCCAAT
ACATAGTATTGAACCTGGCCAATAGCCATATTGGCATAGGGCCATATTGGATATTGCCTATATATTGATC
CTGGCATATAGCCAATATGGCCGCCATTATTGGCACCATGCCAATTCAATATGGCGGACTTGGCACAGGG
CCAAGACCCCTCCTCAAACTTGGCACCGTGCCAAGTAGACCCCTCCCCAGTTGGCACAGTGCCAGGTCCG
CCATATTGAATTGGCATGGTGCCAAGTCCGCCATATTGAATTGGCTGGGGTCCAGATCCACCATATTGAA
TTGGCACGAGTCCATATACGCCATATTGAATTGGCACAGGTCCAGATCCACCATATTGAATTGGCATGAG
TCCATATACGCCATATTGAATTGGCGGTCGACTGGCGTAATAGCGAAGAGGCCCGCACCGATCGCCCTTC
CCAACAGTTGCGCAGCCTGAATGGCGAATGGG
[124 nt withheld, positions 6403-6526]
C
[91 nt withheld, positions 6528-6618]
A
[49 nt withheld, positions 6620-6668]
CCTTTGACGTTGGAGTCCACGTTCTTT
[37 nt withheld, positions 6696-6732]
ACCCTATCTCGGTCTATTCTTTTGATTTATAAGGGATTTTGCCGATTTCGGCCTATTGGTTAAAAAATGA
GCTGATTTAACAAAAATTTAACGCGAATTTTAACAAAATATTAACGCTTACAATTTAGGTGGCACTTTTC
GGGGAAATGTGCGCGGAACCCCTATTTGTTTATTTTTCTAAATACATTCAAATATGTATCCGCTCATGAG
ACAATAACCCTGATAAATGCTTCAATAATATTGAAAAAGGAAGAGTATGAGTATTCAACATTTCCGTGTC
GCCCTTATTCCCTTTTTTGCGGCATTTTGCCTTCCTGTTTTTGCTCACCCAGAAACGCTGGTGAAAGTAA
AAGATGCTGAAGATCAGTTGGGTGCACGAGTGGGTTACATCGAACTGGATCTCAACAGCGGTAAGATCCT
TGAGAGTTTTCGCCCCGAAGAACGTTTTCCAATGATGAGCACTTTTAAAGTTCTGCTATGTGGCGCGGTA
TTATCCCGTATTGACGCCGGGCAAGAGCAACTCGGTCGCCGCATACACTATTCTCAGAATGACTTGGTTG
AGTACTCACCAGTCACAGAAAAGCATCTTACGGATGGCATGACAGTAAGAGAATTATGCAGTGCTGCCAT
AACCATGAGTGATAACACTGCGGCCAACTTACTTCTGACAACGATCGGAGGACCGAAGGAGCTAACCGCT
TTTTTGCACAACATGGGGGATCATGTAACTCGCCTTGATCGTTGGGAACCGGAGCTGAATGAAGCCATAC
CAAACGACGAGCGTGACACCACGATGCCTGTAGCAATGGCAACAACGTTGCGCAAACTATTAACTGGCGA
ACTACTTACTCTAGCTTCCCGGCAACAATTAATAGACTGGATGGAGGCGGATAAAGTTGCAGGACCACTT
CTGCGCTCGGCCCTTCCGGCTGGCTGGTTTATTGCTGATAAATCTGGAGCCGGTGAGCGTGGGTCTCGCG
GTATCATTGCAGCACTGGGGCCAGATGGTAAGCCCTCCCGTATCGTAGTTATCTACACGACGGGGAGTCA
GGCAACTATGGATGAACGAAATAGACAGATCGCTGAGATAGGTGCCTCACTGATTAAGCATTGGTAACTG
TCAGACCAAGTTTACTCATATATACTTTAGATTGATTTAAAACTTCATTTTTAATTTAAAAGGATCTAGG
TGAAGATCCTTTTTGATAATCTCATGACCAAAATCCCTTAACGTGAGTTTTCGTTCCACTGAGCGTCAGA
CCCCGTAGAAAAGATCAAAGGATCTTC
